>Addgene plasmid #57225 | PS-CFP2-EB3-7 | depositor partial sequence | sequence record 88364 | insert sequence
GGACTCAGATCTCGAGCTCAAGCTTCGAATTCTGCAGTCGACTGCCACCATGGCCGTCAATGTGTACTCC
ACATCTGTGACCAGTGAAAATCTGAGTCGCCATGATATGCTTGCATGGGTCAACGACTCCCTGCACCTCA
ACTATACCAAGATAGAACAGCTTTGTTCAGGGGCAGCCTACTGCCAGTTCATGGACATGCTCTTCCCCGG
CTGTGTGCACTTGAGGAAAGTGAAGTTCCAGGCCAAACTAGAGCATGAATACATCCACAACTTCAAGGTG
CTGCAAGCAGCTTTCAAGAAGATGGGTGTTGACAAAATCATTCCTGTAGAGAAATTAGTGAAAGGAAAAT
TCCAAGATAATTTTGAGTTTATTCAGTGGTTTAAGAAATTCTTTGACGCAAACTATGATGGAAAGGATTA
CAACCCTCTGCTGGCGCGGCAGGGCCAGGACGTAGCGCCACCTCCTAACCCAGGTGATCAGATCTTCAAC
AAATCCAAGAAACTCATTGGCACAGCAGTTCCACAGAGGACGTCCCCCACAGGCCCAAAAAACATGCAGA
CCTCTGGCCGGCTGAGCAATGTGGCCCCCCCCTGCATTCTCCGGAAGAATCCTCCATCAGCCCGAAATGG
CGGCCATGAGACTGATGCCCAAATTCTTGAACTCAACCAACAGCTGGTGGACTTGAAGCTGACAGTGGAT
GGGCTGGAGAAGGAACGTGACTTCTACTTCAGCAAACTTCGTGACATCGAGCTCATCTGCCAGGAGCATG
AAAGTGAAAACAGCCCTGTTATCTCAGGCATCATTGGCATCCTCTATGCCACAGAGGAAGGATTCGCACC
CCCTGAGGACGATGAGATTGAAGAGCATCAACAAGAAGACCAGGACGAGTACCTGGATCCACCGGTCGCC
ACCATGAGCAAGGGCGCCGAGCTGTTCACCGGCATCGTGCCCATCCTGATCGAGCTGAATGGCGATGTGA
ATGGCCACAAGTTCAGCGTGAGCGGCGAGGGCGAGGGCGATGCCACCTACGGCAAGCTGACCCTGAAGTT
CATCTGCACCACCGGCAAGCTGCCTGTGCCCTGGCCCACCCTGGTGGCCACCCTGAGCTACGGCGTGCAG
TGCTTCTCACGCTACCCCGATCACATGAAGCAGCACGACTTCTTCAAGAGCGCCATGCCTGAGGGCTACA
TCCAGGAGCGCACCATCTTCTTCGAGGATGACGGCAACTACAAGACGCGCGCCGAGGTGAAGTTCGAGGG
CGATACCCTGGTGAGTCGCATCGAGCTGACCGGCACTGATTTCAAGGAGGATGGCAACATCCTGGGCAAT
AAGATGGAGTACAACTACAACGCCACCAATGTGTACATCGTGGCCGACAAGGCCAGGAATGGCATCAAGG
TGAACTTCAAGGTCCGCCACAACATCAAGGATGGCAGCGTGCAGCTGGCCGACCACTACCAGCAGAATAC
CCCCATCGGCGATGGCCCTGTGCTGCTGCCCGATAACCACTACCTGTCCACCCAGAGCGCCCTGTCCAAG
GACCCCAACGAGAAGCGCGATCACATGATCTACCTCGAGTTCGTGACCGCCGCCGCCATCACCCACGGCA
TGGATGAGCTGTACAAGTAAAGCGGCCGCGACTCTAGATCATAATCAGCCATACCACATTT
