>Addgene plasmid #57225 | PS-CFP2-EB3-7 | addgene partial sequence | sequence record 129238 | CMV-F 5'-CGCAAATGGGCGGTAGGCGTG-3'
AGAGCTGGTTTAGTGAACCGTCAGATCCGCTAGCGCTACCGGACTCAGATCTCGAGCTCAAGCTTCGAAT
TCTGCAGTCGACTGCCACCATGGCCGTCAATGTGTACTCCACATCTGTGACCAGTGAAAATCTGAGTCGC
CATGATATGCTTGCATGGGTCAACGACTCCCTGCACCTCAACTATACCAAGATAGAACAGCTTTGTTCAG
GGGCAGCCTACTGCCAGTTCATGGACATGCTCTTCCCCGGCTGTGTGCACTTGAGGAAAGTGAAGTTCCA
GGCCAAACTAGAGCATGAATACATCCACAACTTCAAGGTGCTGCAAGCAGCTTTCAAGAAGATGGGTGTT
GACAAAATCATTCCTGTAGAGAAATTAGTGAAAGGAAAATTCCAAGATAATTTTGAGTTTATTCAGTGGT
TTAAGAAATTCTTTGACGCAAACTATGATGGAAAGGATTACAACCCTCTGCTGGCGCGGCAGGGCCAGGA
CGTAGCGCCACCTCCTAACCCAGGTGATCAGATCTTCAACAAATCCAAGAAACTCATTGGCACAGCAGTT
CCACAGAGGACGTCCCCCACAGGCCCAAAAAACATGCAGACCTCTGGCCGGCTGAGCAATGTGGCCCCCC
CCTGCATTCTCCGGAAGAATCCTCCATCAGCCCGAAATGGCGGCCATGAGACTGATGCCCAAATTCTTGA
ACTCAACCAACAGCTGGTGGACTTGAAGCTGACAGTGGATGGGCTGGAGAAGGAACGTGACTTCTACTTC
AGCAAACTTCGTGACATCGAGCTCATCTGCCAGGAGCATGAAAGTGAAAACAGCCCTGTTATCTCA
