>Addgene plasmid #57225 | PS-CFP2-EB3-7 | addgene partial sequence | sequence record 131855 | SV40pA-R 5'-GAAATTTGTGATGCTATTGC-3'
ATTGCATTCATTTTATGTTTCAGGTTCAGGGGGAGGTGTGGGAGGTTTTTTAAAGCAAGTAAAACCTCTA
CAAATGTGGTATGGCTGATTATGATCTAGAGTCGCGGCCGCTTTACTTGTACAGCTCATCCATGCCGTGG
GTGATGGCGGCGGCGGTCACGAACTCGAGGTAGATCATGTGATCGCGCTTCTCGTTGGGGTCCTTGGACA
GGGCGCTCTGGGTGGACAGGTAGTGGTTATCGGGCAGCAGCACAGGGCCATCGCCGATGGGGGTATTCTG
CTGGTAGTGGTCGGCCAGCTGCACGCTGCCATCCTTGATGTTGTGGCGGACCTTGAAGTTCACCTTGATG
CCATTCCTGGCCTTGTCGGCCACGATGTACACATTGGTGGCGTTGTAGTTGTACTCCATCTTATTGCCCA
GGATGTTGCCATCCTCCTTGAAATCAGTGCCGGTCAGCTCGATGCGACTCACCAGGGTATCGCCCTCGAA
CTTCACCTCGGCGCGCGTCTTGTAGTTGCCGTCATCCTCGAAGAAGATGGTGCGCTCCTGGATGTAGCCC
TCAGGCATGGCGCTCTTGAAGAAGTCGTGCTGCTTCATGTGATCGGGGTAGCGTGAGAAGCACTGCACGC
CGTAGCTCAGGGTGGCCACCAGGGTGGGCCAGGGCACAGGCAGCTTGCCGGTGGTGCAGATGAACTTCAG
GGTCAGCTTGCCGTAGGTGGCATCGCCCTCGCCCTCGCCGCTCACGCTGAACTTGTGGCCATTCACATCG
CCATTCAGCTCGATCAGGATGGGCACGATGCCGGTGAACAGCTCGGCGCCCTTGCTCATGGTGGCGACCG
GTGGATCCAGGTACTCGTCCTGGTCTTCTTGTTGATGCTCTTCAATCTCATCGTCCTCAGGGG
