[The description below was written by a language model from this plasmid's Addgene catalogue record.]
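Description:
PS-CFP2-EB3-7 is a mammalian expression plasmid built on the PS-CFP2 backbone (about 4.75 kb without the insert) that encodes human EB3, the product of the MAPRE3 gene, fused to the photoswitchable cyan fluorescent protein PS-CFP2. The fluorescent protein is placed at the C terminus of EB3, and the fusion is transcribed from the CMV promoter, a strong constitutive promoter in most mammalian cell lines. The listed 3′ sequencing primer suggests that an SV40 polyadenylation signal lies downstream of the coding region. However, no feature table is supplied, so the detailed arrangement of elements, the linker between the two proteins and the origin of replication are not stated. The cloning method is recorded as unknown. The plasmid is maintained at high copy in E. coli under kanamycin selection. It also carries a neomycin resistance marker, so stably transfected mammalian cells can be selected with G418.

EB3 is a microtubule end-binding protein that accumulates at growing microtubule plus ends, so the fusion serves as a localization marker for these dynamic tips in live-cell imaging. PS-CFP2 has two spectral states, reflected in the recorded values. The initial cyan form has excitation near 400 nm and emission near 468 nm. After photoconversion, the green form has excitation near 490 nm and emission near 511 nm. This switching allows a chosen subpopulation of the tagged protein to be optically highlighted and followed over time, which suits tracking of microtubule growth and of EB3 turnover at microtubule ends.
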