Addgene plasmid #57225: PS-CFP2-EB3-7
Purpose: Localization: MT End Binding Protein, Excitation: 400 / 490, Emission: 468 / 511
Depositing lab: Michael Davidson. Depositing organization: Florida State University, Tallahassee.
Backbone
  Vector backbone: PS-CFP2
  Backbone size w/o insert (bp): 4750
  Vector type: Mammalian Expression
  Selectable markers: Neomycin (select with G418)
Growth in bacteria
  Bacterial resistance: Kanamycin, 50 μg/mL
  Growth temperature: 37°C
  Growth strain: DH5alpha
  Copy number: High Copy
Gene/Insert
  Gene/Insert name: EB3 (alt name: NM_012326.2)
  Species: H. sapiens (human)
  Entrez Gene: MAPRE3 (a.k.a. EB3, EBF3, EBF3-S, RP3)
  Promoter: CMV
  Tag / fusion protein: PS-CFP2 (C terminal on insert)
  Cloning method: Unknown
  Sequencing primers: 5′ CMV-F; 3′ SV40pA-R
Terms and licenses: Academic/Nonprofit Terms; Industry Terms
Depositor comments: . Excitation = 400 / 490; Emission = 468 / 511
How to cite: PS-CFP2-EB3-7 was a gift from Michael Davidson (Addgene plasmid # 57225 ; http://n2t.net/addgene:57225 ; RRID:Addgene_57225)
